Addgene plasmid #63380: pFusX3-35
Purpose: Encodes RVD positions 7-9 in TALEN assembly
Depositing lab: Stephen Ekker. Depositing organization: Mayo Foundation for Medical Education and Research. Publication: FusX: A rapid one-step TALE assembly system for genome science. Ma AC, McNulty MS, Tanya PL, Jarryd CM, Martinez-Galvez G, Argue DP, Lee HB, Urban MD, Bullard CE, Blackburn PR, Man TK, Clark KJ, Ekker SC. Hum Gene Ther. 2016 Jun;27(6):451-63. doi: 10.1089/hum.2015.172 PubMed 26854857.
Backbone
  Vector backbone: FusX3
  Backbone size w/o insert (bp): 3015
  Vector type: TALEN
Growth in bacteria
  Bacterial resistance: Spectinomycin, 50 μg/mL
  Growth temperature: 37°C
  Growth strain: DH5alpha
  Copy number: High Copy
Gene/Insert
  Gene/Insert name: NN NI NN (alt name: X3_GAG)
  Species: Synthetic
  Mutation: none
  Cloning method: Restriction Enzyme; 5′ cloning site BsaI (destroyed during cloning); 3′ cloning site BsaI (destroyed during cloning)
  Sequencing primers: 5′ pCR8_F1; 3′ pCR8_R1
Terms and licenses: Academic/Nonprofit Terms; Industry Terms: Not Available to Industry
How to cite: pFusX3-35 was a gift from Stephen Ekker (Addgene plasmid # 63380 ; http://n2t.net/addgene:63380 ; RRID:Addgene_63380)
