[The description below was written by a language model from this plasmid's Addgene catalogue record.]
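Description:
pFusX3-35 is a bacterial library plasmid from the FusX system, a one-step assembly platform for building TALE repeat arrays such as those used in TALENs. It is built on the FusX3 backbone (about 3 kb without insert), is maintained as a high-copy plasmid in E. coli, and is selected with spectinomycin. The record does not include a feature table, so the origin of replication and any other backbone elements are not specified. The listed sequencing primers carry pCR8-type names, but the record does not otherwise describe where the backbone comes from.

The insert is a synthetic, pre-assembled trimer of TALE repeats carrying the repeat-variable diresidues NN, NI and NN, also named X3_GAG. Under the standard TALE code, NN preferentially recognises guanine and NI recognises adenine, so this module specifies the triplet G-A-G. According to the record, the module supplies RVD positions 7 to 9 of the final array. The trimer was cloned through BsaI sites that were destroyed in the process, which is consistent with Golden Gate-style construction using type IIS enzymes that cut outside their recognition sequence.

The plasmid has no expression function of its own and no promoter is recorded. It serves as one member of a set of position-specific trimer plasmids. A user picks the plasmid matching the desired bases at each position block and combines these with a receiver vector to assemble a full-length custom TALE DNA-binding domain for genome editing or other targeted applications.
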