>Addgene plasmid #63380 | pFusX3-35 | depositor partial sequence | sequence record 105278 | pFusX3_GAG
AGTCTTAAGCGTCTCCATGGCCTGACCCCGGACCAAGTGGTGGCTATCGCCAGCAACAATGGCGGCAAGC
AAGCGCTCGAAACGGTGCAGCGGCTGTTGCCGGTGCTGTGCCAGGACCATGGCCTCACACCCGATCAGGT
CGTGGCTATCGCCAGCAACATTGGCGGCAAGCAAGCGCTCGAAACGGTGCAGCGGCTGTTGCCGGTGCTG
TGCCAGGACCATGGCCTGACCCCGGACCAAGTGGTGGCTATCGCCAGCAACAATGGCGGCAAGCAAGCGC
TCGAAACGGTGCAGCGGCTGTTGCCGGTGCTGTGCCAGGACCATGGCCTGCGAGACGTC
