>Addgene plasmid #63380 | pFusX3-35 | depositor partial sequence | sequence record 105279 | FusX3
CGTCTCCATGGCCTGACCCCGGACCAAGTGGTGGCTATCGAGACCGGCGCCGCTACGGGCGCGTCCCATT
CGCCATTCAGGCTGCGCAACTGTTGGGAAGGGCGATCGGTGCGGGCTCTTCGCTATTACGCCAGCTGGCG
AAAGGGGGATGTGCTGCAAGGCGATTAAGTTGGGAACGCCAGGGTTTTCCCAGTCACGACGTTGTAAAAC
GACGGCCAGTGAGCGCGCGTAATCGACTCACTATAGGGCGAATTGGGTACCGGGCCCCCCCTCGAGGTCC
TCCAGCTTTTGTTCCCTTTAGTGAGGGTTAATTGCGCGCTTGGCGTAATCATGGTCATAGCTGTTTCCTG
TGTGAAATTGTTATCCGCTCACAATTCCACACAACATACGAGCCGGAAGCATAAAGTGTAAAGCCTGGGG
TGCCTAATGAGTGAGCTAACTCACATTAATTGCGTTGCGCTCACTGCCCGCTTTCCACCGGTGGTCTCTG
GCGGCAAGCAAGCGCTCGAAACGGTGCAGCGGCTGTTGCCGGTGCTGTGCCAGGACCATGGCCTGCGAGA
CGTCTAGACCAGCCAGGACAGAAATGCCTCGACTTCGCTGCTACCCAAGGTTGCCGGGTGACGCACACCG
TGGAAACGGATGAAGGCACGAACCCAGTGGACATAAGCCTGTTCGGTTCGTAAGCTGTAATGCAAGTAGC
GTATGCGCTCACGCAACTGGTCCAGAACCTTGACCGAACGCAGCGGTGGTAACGGCGCAGTGGCGGTTTT
CATGGCTTGTTATGACTGTTTTTTTGGGGTACAGTCTATGCCTCGGGCATCCAAGCAGCAAGCGCGTTAC
GCCGTGGGTCGATGTTTGATGTTATGGAGCAGCAACGATGTTACGCAGCAGGGCAGTCGCCCTAAAACAA
AGTTAAACATTATGAGGGAAGCGGTGATCGCCGAAGTATCGACTCAACTATCAGAGGTAGTTGGCGTCAT
CGAGCGCCATCTCGAACCGACGTTGCTGGCCGTACATTTGTACGGCTCCGCAGTGGATGGCGGCCTGAAG
CCACACAGTGATATTGATTTGCTGGTTACGGTGACCGTAAGGCTTGATGAAACAACGCGGCGAGCTTTGA
TCAACGACCTTTTGGAAACTTCGGCTTCCCCTGGAGAGAGCGAGATTCTCCGCGCTGTAGAAGTCACCAT
TGTTGTGCACGACGACATCATTCCGTGGCGTTATCCAGCTAAGCGCGAACTGCAATTTGGAGAATGGCAG
CGCAATGACATTCTTGCAGGTATCTTCGAGCCAGCCACGATCGACATTGATCTGGCTATCTTGCTGACAA
AAGCAAGAGAACATAGCGTTGCCTTGGTAGGTCCAGCGGCGGAGGAACTCTTTGATCCGGTTCCTGAACA
GGATCTATTTGAGGCGCTAAATGAAACCTTAACGCTATGGAACTCGCCGCCCGACTGGGCTGGCGATGAG
CGAAATGTAGTGCTTACGTTGTCCCGCATTTGGTACAGCGCAGTAACCGGCAAAATCGCGCCGAAGGATG
TCGCTGCCGACTGGGCAATGGAGCGCCTGCCGGCCCAGTATCAGCCCGTCATACTTGAAGCTAGACAGGC
TTATCTTGGACAAGAAGAAGATCGCTTGGCCTCGCGCGCAGATCAGTTGGAAGAATTTGTCCACTACGTG
AAAGGCGAGATCACCAAGGTAGTCGGCAAATAACCCTCGAGCCACCCATGACCAAAATCCCTTAACGTGA
GTTACGCGTCGTTCCACTGAGCGTCAGACCCCGTAGAAAAGATCAAAGGATCTTCTTGAGATCCTTTTTT
TCTGCGCGTAATCTGCTGCTTGCAAACAAAAAAACCACCGCTACCAGCGGTGGTTTGTTTGCCGGATCAA
GAGCTACCAACTCTTTTTCCGAAGGTAACTGGCTTCAGCAGAGCGCAGATACCAAATACTGTCCTTCTAG
TGTAGCCGTAGTTAGGCCACCACTTCAAGAACTCTGTAGCACCGCCTACATACCTCGCTCTGCTAATCCT
GTTACCAGTGGCTGCTGCCAGTGGCGATAAGTCGTGTCTTACCGGGTTGGACTCAAGACGATAGTTACCG
GATAAGGCGCAGCGGTCGGGCTGAACGGGGGGTTCGTGCACACAGCCCAGCTTGGAGCGAACGACCTACA
CCGAACTGAGATACCTACAGCGTGAGCATTGAGAAAGCGCCACGCTTCCCGAAGGGAGAAAGGCGGACAG
GTATCCGGTAAGCGGCAGGGTCGGAACAGGAGAGCGCACGAGGGAGCTTCCAGGGGGAAACGCCTGGTAT
CTTTATAGTCCTGTCGGGTTTCGCCACCTCTGACTTGAGCGTCGATTTTTGTGATGCTCGTCAGGGGGGC
GGAGCCTATGGAAAAACGCCAGCAACGCGGCCTTTTTACGGTTCCTGGCCTTTTGCTGGCCTTTTGCTCA
CATGTTCTTTCCTGCGTTATCCCCTGATTCTGTGGATAACCGTATTACCGCCTTTGAGTGAGCTGATACC
GCTCGCCGCAGCCGAACGACCGAGCGCAGCGAGTCAGTGAGCGAGGAAGCGGAAGAGCGCCCAATACGCA
AACCGCCTCTCCCCGCGCGTTGGCCGATTCATTAATGCAGCTGGCACGACAGGTTTCCCGACTGGAAAGC
GGGCAGTGAGCGCAACGCAATTAATACGCGTACCGCTAGCCAGGAAGAGTTTGTAGAAACGCAAAAAGGC
CATCCGTCAGGATGGCCTTCTGCTTAGTTTGATGCCTGGCAGTTTATGGCGGGCGTCCTGCCCGCCACCC
TCCGGGCCGTTGCTTCACAACGTTCAAATCCGCTCCCGGCGGATTTGTCCTACTCAGGAGAGCGTTCACC
GACAAACAACAGATAAAACGAAAGGCCCAGTCTTCCGACTGAGCCTTTCGTTTTATTTGATGCCTGGCAG
TTCCCTACTCTCGCGTTAACGCTAGCATGGATGTTTTCCCAGTCACGACGTTGTAAAACGACGGCCAGTC
TTAAG
