>Addgene plasmid #63380 | pFusX3-35 | addgene partial sequence | sequence record 115427 | pCR8_R1 5'-cgaaccgaacaggcttatgt-3'
GTGCGTCACCCGGCAACCTTGGGTAGCAGCGAAGTCGAGGCATTTCTGTCCTGGCTGGTCTAGACGTCTC
GCAGGCCATGGTCCTGGCACAGCACCGGCAACAGCCGCTGCACCGTTTCGAGCGCTTGCTTGCCGCCATT
GTTGCTGGCGATAGCCACCACTTGGTCCGGGGTCAGGCCATGGTCCTGGCACAGCACCGGCAACAGCCGC
TGCACCGTTTCGAGCGCTTGCTTGCCGCCAATGTTGCTGGCGATAGCCACGACCTGATCGGGTGTGAGGC
CATGGTCCTGGCACAGCACCGGCAACAGCCGCTGCACCGTTTCGAGCGCTTGCTTGCCGCCATTGTTGCT
GGCGATAGCCACCACTTGGTCCGGGGTCAGGCCATGGAGACGCTTAAGACTGGCCGTCGTTTTACAACGT
CGTGACTGGGAAAACATCCATGCTAGCGTTAACGCGAGAGTAGGGAACTGCCAGGCATCAAATAAAACGA
AAGGCTCAGTCGGAAGACTGGGCCTTTCGTTTTATCTGTTGTTTGTCGGTGAACGCTCTCCTGAGTAGGA
CAAATCCGCCGGGAGCGGATTTGAACGTTGTGAAGCAACGGCCCGGAGGGTGGCGGGCAGGACGCCCGCC
ATAAACTGCCAGGCATCAAACTAAGCAGAAGGCCATCCTGACGGATGGCCTTTTT
